Addgene plasmid #138932: pPD937 ZF37x12-Compact_EYFP
Purpose: EYFP reporter vector for the ZF37x12-Compact promoter
Depositing lab: Joshua Leonard. Publication: The COMET toolkit for composing customizable genetic programs in mammalian cells. Donahue PS, Draut JW, Muldoon JJ, Edelstein HI, Bagheri N, Leonard JN. Nat Commun. 2020 Feb 7;11(1):779. doi: 10.1038/s41467-019-14147-5. PubMed 32034124.
Backbone
  Vector backbone: pPD540 Reporter Template v3
  Vector type: Mammalian Expression, Synthetic Biology
Growth in bacteria
  Bacterial resistance: Ampicillin, 100 μg/mL
  Growth temperature: 37°C
  Growth strain: DH5alpha
  Copy number: High Copy
Gene/Insert
  Gene/Insert name: ZF37x12-Compact
  Species: Synthetic
  Promoter: ZF37x12-Compact
  Cloning method: Restriction Enzyme; 5′ cloning site BglII (not destroyed); 3′ cloning site NheI (not destroyed)
  Sequencing primers: 5′ CGACACGGAAATGTTGAATAC; 3′ TAGAAGGCACAGTCGAGG
Terms and licenses: Academic/Nonprofit Terms; Industry Terms: Not Available to Industry
Depositor comments: Leonard Lab plasmid reference number: L1482
How to cite: pPD937 ZF37x12-Compact_EYFP was a gift from Joshua Leonard (Addgene plasmid # 138932 ; http://n2t.net/addgene:138932 ; RRID:Addgene_138932)
