[The description below was written by a language model from this plasmid's Addgene catalogue record and pLannotate feature annotations shown in this document.]
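Description:
pPD937 ZF37x12-Compact_EYFP is a 4.4 kb mammalian expression reporter plasmid from the COMET synthetic-biology toolkit, built on the pPD540 Reporter Template v3 backbone. It is propagated in E. coli as a high-copy plasmid through a ColE1/pUC-type origin and selected with ampicillin via a β-lactamase gene driven by its own promoter. An f1 phage origin is also present, along with remnants of a lac promoter/operator region and a short lacI fragment that are backbone leftovers rather than functional parts of the reporter.

The payload is a synthetic inducible promoter named ZF37x12-Compact, cloned between retained BglII and NheI sites upstream of EYFP. The name suggests twelve closely spaced binding sites for the zinc-finger domain ZF37, although the feature table does not annotate these sites individually. It detects only a fragment of a minimal TATA-box promoter immediately upstream of the EYFP coding sequence. A minimal promoter of this kind has low basal activity, so EYFP output should depend on recruitment of a matching zinc-finger transcription factor supplied in trans. The EYFP transcript is terminated by a bovine growth hormone polyadenylation signal. Downstream, an SV40 early promoter and SV40 poly(A) signal flank only a short fragment of the bleomycin-resistance (ble) gene, so the plasmid does not appear to carry an intact mammalian selection marker.

The stated purpose is to serve as the EYFP readout for the ZF37x12-Compact promoter. This makes it suited to measuring the activity of cognate engineered zinc-finger activators or repressors in mammalian cells by fluorescence, as part of composing customizable genetic programs.
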