Features (pLannotate 1.2.2; 16 found; start..end, strand, type, name):
    222..238     +  promoter       minP (fragment): minimal TATA-box promoter with low basal activity
    280..996     +  CDS            EYFP: EYFP is a basic (constitutively fluorescent) green/yellow fluorescent protein published in 1996, derived from Aequorea victoria. It is reported to be a very rapidly-maturing weak dimer with high acid sensitivity.
   1050..1161    +  polyA_signal   bGH poly(A) signal: bovine growth hormone polyadenylation signal
   1278..1299    +  promoter       SV40 promoter (fragment): SV40 enhancer and early promoter
   1320..1748    +  rep_origin     f1 ori (sequence partly withheld): f1 bacteriophage origin of replication; arrow indicates direction of (+) strand synthesis
   1753..1775    +  promoter       SV40 promoter (fragment): SV40 enhancer and early promoter
   1776..1967    +  promoter       SV40 promoter: SV40 early promoter
   1994..2092    +  CDS            ble (fragment): BLE_KLEPN - Experimental evidence at protein level: Swiss-Prot protein existence level 1. Binding protein with a strong affinity to the bleomycin family of antibiotics. Binds to CL990; an antimitotic-antibiotic compound. From Klebsiella pneumoniae.
   2087..2208    +  polyA_signal   SV40 poly(A) signal: SV40 polyadenylation signal
   2281..2297    -  protein_bind   lac operator: The lac repressor binds to the lac operator to inhibit transcription in E. coli. This inhibition can be relieved by adding lactose or isopropyl-β-D-thiogalactopyranoside (IPTG). lac repressor encoded by lacI
   2305..2335    -  promoter       lac promoter: promoter for the E. coli lac operon
   2350..2371    -  protein_bind   CAP binding site: CAP binding activates transcription in the presence of cAMP. E. coli catabolite activator protein
   2384..2476    -  CDS            lacI (fragment): lac repressor; lacI; The lac repressor binds to the lac operator to inhibit transcription in E. coli. This inhibition can be relieved by adding lactose or isopropyl-β-D-thiogalactopyranoside (IPTG).
   2659..3247    -  rep_origin     ori: high-copy-number ColE1/pMB1/pBR322/pUC origin of replication
   3418..4278    -  CDS            AmpR: β-lactamase; bla; confers resistance to ampicillin, carbenicillin, and related antibiotics
   4279..4383    -  promoter       AmpR promoter: bla
>Addgene plasmid #138932 | pPD937 ZF37x12-Compact_EYFP | addgene full sequence | sequence record 324558 | Addgene NGS Result
GTGCCACCTGACGTCGACGGATCGGGAGATCTGCGAGTGAGGACGTGTCTGGTGAGGACGTGTTCGATGA
GGACGTGTGACTTGAGGACGTGTTCGATGAGGACGTGTGTGATGAGGACGTGTCGACTGAGGACGTGTAC
GCTGAGGACGTGTGATCTGAGGACGTGTGCTTTGAGGACGTGTAGCCTGAGGACGTGTGCCGTGAGGACG
TGTACGCTCTCTAGAGGGTATATAATGGGGGCCACTAGTCTACTACCAGAGCTCATCGCTAGCGCCACCA
TGGTGAGCAAGGGCGAGGAGCTGTTCACCGGGGTGGTGCCCATCCTGGTCGAGCTGGACGGCGACGTAAA
CGGCCACAAGTTCAGCGTGTCCGGCGAGGGCGAGGGCGATGCCACCTACGGCAAGCTGACCCTGAAGTTC
ATCTGCACCACCGGCAAGCTGCCCGTGCCCTGGCCCACCCTCGTGACCACCTTCGGCTACGGCCTGCAGT
GCTTCGCCCGCTACCCCGACCACATGAAGCAGCACGACTTCTTCAAGTCCGCCATGCCCGAAGGCTACGT
CCAGGAGCGCACCATCTTCTTCAAGGACGACGGCAACTACAAGACCCGCGCCGAGGTGAAGTTCGAGGGC
GACACCCTGGTGAACCGCATCGAGCTGAAGGGCATCGACTTCAAGGAGGACGGCAACATCCTGGGGCACA
AGCTGGAGTACAACTACAACAGCCACAACGTCTATATCATGGCCGACAAGCAGAAGAACGGCATCAAGGT
GAACTTCAAGATCCGCCACAACATCGAGGACGGCAGCGTGCAGCTCGCCGACCACTACCAGCAGAACACC
CCCATCGGCGACGGCCCCGTGCTGCTGCCCGACAACCACTACCTGAGCTACCAGTCCGCCCTGAGCAAAG
ACCCCAACGAGAAGCGCGATCACATGGTCCTGCTGGAGTTCGTGACCGCCGCCGGGATCACTCTCGGCAT
GGACGAGCTGTACAAGTAGGCGGCCGCTCGAGTCTAGAGGGCCCGTTTAAACCCGCTGATCAGCCTCGAC
TGTGCCTTCTAGTTGCCAGCCATCTGTTGTTTGCCCCTCCCCCGTGCCTTCCTTGACCCTGGAAGGTGCC
ACTCCCACTGTCCTTTCCTAATAAAATGAGGAAATTGCATCGCATTGTCTGAGTAGGTGTCATTCTATTC
TGGGGGGTGGGGTGGGGCAGGACAGCAAGGGGGAGGATTGGGAAGTCAATAGCAGGCATGCTGGGGATGC
GGTGGGCTCTATGGCTTCTGAGGCGGAAAGAACCAGCTGGGGCTCTAGGGGGTATCCCC
[124 nt withheld, positions 1320-1443]
C
[91 nt withheld, positions 1445-1535]
A
[49 nt withheld, positions 1537-1585]
CCTTTGACGTTGGAGTCCACGTTCTTT
[37 nt withheld, positions 1613-1649]
ACCCTATCTCGGTCTATTCTTTTGATTTATAAGGGATTTTGCCGATTTCGGCCTATTGGTTAAAAAATGA
GCTGATTTAACAAAAATTTAACGCGAATTAATTCTGTGGAATGTGTGTCAGTTAGGCTCAATTAGTCAGC
AACCATAGTCCCGCCCCTAACTCCGCCCATCCCGCCCCTAACTCCGCCCAGTTCCGCCCATTCTCCGCCC
CATGGCTGACTAATTTTTTTTATTTATGCAGAGGCCGAGGCCGCCTCTGCCTCTGAGCTATTCCAGAAGT
AGTGAGGAGGCTTTTTTGGAGGCCTAGGCTTTTGCAAAAAGCTCCCGGGAGCTTGTATATCCATTTTCGG
AGGTTGGGCTTCGGAATCGTTTTCCGGGACGCCGGCTGGATGATCCTCCAGCGCGGGGATCTCATGCTGG
AGTTCTTCGCCCACCCCAACTTGTTTATTGCAGCTTATAATGGTTACAAATAAAGCAATAGCATCACAAA
TTTCACAAATAAAGCATTTTTTTCACTGCATTCTAGTTGTGGTTTGTCCAAACTCATCAATGTATCTTAT
CATGTCTGTATACCGTCGACCTCTAGCTAGAGCTTGGCGTAATCATGGTCATAGCTGTTTCCTGTGTGAA
ATTGTTATCCGCTCACAATTCCACACAACATACGAGCCGGAAGCATAAAGTGTAAAGCCTGGGGTGCCTA
ATGAGTGAGCTAACTCACATTAATTGCGTTGCGCTCACTGCCCGCTTTCCAGTCGGGAAACCTGTCGTGC
CAGCTGCATTAATGAATCGGCCAACGCGCGGGGAGAGGCGGTTTGCGTATTGGGCGCTCTTCCGCTTCCT
CGCTCACTGACTCGCTGCGCTCGGTCGTTCGGCTGCGGCGAGCGGTATCAGCTCACTCAAAGGCGGTAAT
ACGGTTATCCACAGAATCAGGGGATAACGCAGGAAAGAACATGTGAGCAAAAGGCCAGCAAAAGGCCAGG
AACCGTAAAAAGGCCGCGTTGCTGGCGTTTTTCCATAGGCTCCGCCCCCCTGACGAGCATCACAAAAATC
GACGCTCAAGTCAGAGGTGGCGAAACCCGACAGGACTATAAAGATACCAGGCGTTTCCCCCTGGAAGCTC
CCTCGTGCGCTCTCCTGTTCCGACCCTGCCGCTTACCGGATACCTGTCCGCCTTTCTCCCTTCGGGAAGC
GTGGCGCTTTCTCATAGCTCACGCTGTAGGTATCTCAGTTCGGTGTAGGTCGTTCGCTCCAAGCTGGGCT
GTGTGCACGAACCCCCCGTTCAGCCCGACCGCTGCGCCTTATCCGGTAACTATCGTCTTGAGTCCAACCC
GGTAAGACACGACTTATCGCCACTGGCAGCAGCCACTGGTAACAGGATTAGCAGAGCGAGGTATGTAGGC
GGTGCTACAGAGTTCTTGAAGTGGTGGCCTAACTACGGCTACACTAGAAGAACAGTATTTGGTATCTGCG
CTCTGCTGAAGCCAGTTACCTTCGGAAAAAGAGTTGGTAGCTCTTGATCCGGCAAACAAACCACCGCTGG
TAGCGGTGGTTTTTTTGTTTGCAAGCAGCAGATTACGCGCAGAAAAAAAGGATCTCAAGAAGATCCTTTG
ATCTTTTCTACGGGGTCTGACGCTCAGTGGAACGAAAACTCACGTTAAGGGATTTTGGTCATGAGATTAT
CAAAAAGGATCTTCACCTAGATCCTTTTAAATTAAAAATGAAGTTTTAAATCAATCTAAAGTATATATGA
GTAAACTTGGTCTGACAGTTACCAATGCTTAATCAGTGAGGCACCTATCTCAGCGATCTGTCTATTTCGT
TCATCCATAGTTGCCTGACTCCCCGTCGTGTAGATAACTACGATACGGGAGGGCTTACCATCTGGCCCCA
GTGCTGCAATGATACCGCGAGATCCACGCTCACCGGCTCCAGATTTATCAGCAATAAACCAGCCAGCCGG
AAGGGCCGAGCGCAGAAGTGGTCCTGCAACTTTATCCGCCTCCATCCAGTCTATTAATTGTTGCCGGGAA
GCTAGAGTAAGTAGTTCGCCAGTTAATAGTTTGCGCAACGTTGTTGCCATTGCTACAGGCATCGTGGTGT
CACGCTCGTCGTTTGGTATGGCTTCATTCAGCTCCGGTTCCCAACGATCAAGGCGAGTTACATGATCCCC
CATGTTGTGCAAAAAAGCGGTTAGCTCCTTCGGTCCTCCGATCGTTGTCAGAAGTAAGTTGGCCGCAGTG
TTATCACTCATGGTTATGGCAGCACTGCATAATTCTCTTACTGTCATGCCATCCGTAAGATGCTTTTCTG
TGACTGGTGAGTACTCAACCAAGTCATTCTGAGAATAGTGTATGCGGCGACCGAGTTGCTCTTGCCCGGC
GTCAATACGGGATAATACCGCGCCACATAGCAGAACTTTAAAAGTGCTCATCATTGGAAAACGTTCTTCG
GGGCGAAAACTCTCAAGGATCTTACCGCTGTTGAGATCCAGTTCGATGTAACCCACTCGTGCACCCAACT
GATCTTCAGCATCTTTTACTTTCACCAGCGTTTCTGGGTGAGCAAAAACAGGAAGGCAAAATGCCGCAAA
AAAGGGAATAAGGGCGACACGGAAATGTTGAATACTCATACTCTTCCTTTTTCAATATTATTGAAGCATT
TATCAGGGTTATTGTCTCATGAGCGGATACATATTTGAATGTATTTAGAAAAATAAACAAATAGGGGTTC
CGCGCACATTTCCCCGAAAA
