>Addgene plasmid #138932 | pPD937 ZF37x12-Compact_EYFP | depositor partial sequence | sequence record 268531 | ZF37x12-Compact promoter
AGATCTGCGAGTGAGGACGTGTCTGGTGAGGACGTGTTCGATGAGGACGTGTGACTTGAGGACGTGTTCG
ATGAGGACGTGTGTGATGAGGACGTGTCGACTGAGGACGTGTACGCTGAGGACGTGTGATCTGAGGACGT
GTGCTTTGAGGACGTGTAGCCTGAGGACGTGTGCCGTGAGGACGTGTACGCTCTCTAGAGGGTATATAAT
GGGGGCCACTAGTCTACTACCAGAGCTCATCGCTAGC
